Addgene plasmid #196687: kiCAP-AAV-M.Fas.1
Purpose: Rep/Cap plasmid for the production of M.Fas.1, an AAV capsid with CNS tropism in macaques.
Depositing lab: Pardis Sabeti. Depositing organization: Broad Institute. Publication: Systemic administration of novel engineered AAV capsids facilitates enhanced transgene expression in the macaque CNS. Stanton AC, Lagerborg KA, Tellez L, Krunnfusz A, King EM, Ye S, Solomon IH, Tabebordbar M, Sabeti PC. Med (N Y). 2022 Nov 15:S2666-6340(22)00456-1. doi: 10.1016/j.medj.2022.11.002. PubMed 36417917.
Backbone
  Vector backbone: pUC57-Kan
  Backbone size w/o insert (bp): 3000
  Total vector size (bp): 9398
  Modifications to backbone: Backbone modifications as in kiCAP-AAV-BI30
  Vector type: AAV
Growth in bacteria
  Bacterial resistance: Kanamycin, 50 μg/mL
  Growth temperature: 30°C
  Growth strain: NEB Stable
  Copy number: High Copy
Gene/Insert
  Gene/Insert name: AAV9 VP1 modified with 7mer insertion between amino acids 588 and 589 (alt name: M.Fas.1)
  Species: Synthetic
  Insert size (bp): 2232
  Mutation: TDALTTK insert between amino acids 588 and 589 of AAV9 VP1
  Promoter: p41
  Cloning method: Restriction Enzyme; 5′ cloning site BsiWI (not destroyed); 3′ cloning site AgeI (destroyed during cloning)
  Sequencing primers: 5′ N/A; 3′ N/A
Terms and licenses: Academic/Nonprofit Terms; Industry Terms: Not Available to Industry
How to cite: kiCAP-AAV-M.Fas.1 was a gift from Pardis Sabeti (Addgene plasmid # 196687 ; http://n2t.net/addgene:196687 ; RRID:Addgene_196687)
