[The description below was written by a language model from this plasmid's Addgene catalogue record and pLannotate feature annotations shown in this document.]
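Description:
kiCAP-AAV-M.Fas.1 is a 9.4 kb Rep/Cap helper plasmid used to package recombinant AAV genomes into M.Fas.1, an engineered AAV9-derived capsid reported to have central nervous system tropism in macaques after systemic delivery. It is built on a modified pUC57-Kan backbone (the record says only that the modifications match those of the related kiCAP-AAV-BI30 plasmid). It is maintained in E. coli through a high-copy ColE1/pUC origin with kanamycin selection. An f1 origin, lac promoter/operator and lacZα remnants, and T7, T3 and SP6 phage promoters are also annotated as backbone carry-over.

The payload supplies the AAV replication and capsid functions in trans and contains no ITRs, so the plasmid itself is not packaged. An AAV2 Rep78 open reading frame lies at the start of the annotated sequence. It is followed by a tetracycline-type transactivator coding region (annotated as an rtTA3 fragment with VP16-derived activation repeats) that ends in a bGH polyadenylation signal. Downstream, an array of tet operator repeats precedes a fragment of the Rep52 region, which in the native AAV genome contains the p41 promoter that the record lists as driving cap. This layout suggests transactivator-boosted capsid expression, although the record does not explicitly describe the mechanism.

The capsid gene encodes AAV9 VP1 carrying a seven-residue peptide inserted between amino acids 588 and 589, a surface-exposed loop commonly used for retargeting. The automated annotation labels this ORF by homology to AAV2 VP1, but the catalogue identifies it as AAV9. The plasmid would typically be co-transfected with an ITR-flanked transgene plasmid and an adenoviral helper to produce M.Fas.1 vector.
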