Features (pLannotate 1.2.2; 29 found; start..end, strand, type, name):
    187..2049    +  CDS            Rep78: REP78_AAV2S - Experimental evidence at protein level: Swiss-Prot protein existence level 1. Plays an essential role in the initiation of viral DNA synthesis. Binds specifically to an inverted terminal repeat element (ITR) on the 3' and 5' ends of the viral DNA, where it cleaves a site specifically to generate a priming site for initiation of the synthesis of a complementary strand. Plays also a role as transcriptional regulator, DNA helicase and as key factors in site-specific integration of the viral genome. Regulates host PKA activity by interacting with host PRKX as a mechanism of interferi
   2152..2828    +  CDS            rtTA3 (fragment): reverse tetracycline transactivator 3 activates expression from Tet-responsive promoters in the presence of doxycycline
   2758..2868    +  CDS            VP48: 3 tandem repeats of the minimal activation domain of herpes simplex virus VP16 (Cheng et al., 2013)
   2907..2925    -  promoter       SP6 promoter: promoter for bacteriophage SP6 RNA polymerase
   2951..3175    +  polyA_signal   bGH poly(A) signal: bovine growth hormone polyadenylation signal
   3179..3200    +  promoter       SV40 promoter (fragment): SV40 enhancer and early promoter
   3236..3256    +  promoter       tight TRE promoter (fragment): Tet-responsive promoter PTight, consisting of seven tet operator sequences followed by the minimal CMV promoter
   3273..3293    +  promoter       tight TRE promoter (fragment): Tet-responsive promoter PTight, consisting of seven tet operator sequences followed by the minimal CMV promoter
   3310..3330    +  promoter       tight TRE promoter (fragment): Tet-responsive promoter PTight, consisting of seven tet operator sequences followed by the minimal CMV promoter
   3347..3367    +  promoter       tight TRE promoter (fragment): Tet-responsive promoter PTight, consisting of seven tet operator sequences followed by the minimal CMV promoter
   3384..3404    +  promoter       tight TRE promoter (fragment): Tet-responsive promoter PTight, consisting of seven tet operator sequences followed by the minimal CMV promoter
   3421..3441    +  promoter       tight TRE promoter (fragment): Tet-responsive promoter PTight, consisting of seven tet operator sequences followed by the minimal CMV promoter
   3458..3478    +  promoter       tight TRE promoter (fragment): Tet-responsive promoter PTight, consisting of seven tet operator sequences followed by the minimal CMV promoter
   3495..3515    +  promoter       tight TRE promoter (fragment): Tet-responsive promoter PTight, consisting of seven tet operator sequences followed by the minimal CMV promoter
   3521..4138    +  CDS            Rep52 (fragment): REP52_AAV2S - Experimental evidence at protein level: Swiss-Prot protein existence level 1. Plays a critical role during packaging of viral DNA into empty capsids, where they are thought to be part of the packaging motor complex. The single stranded genomic DNA is packaged in a 3' to 5' direction and requires the association between viral DNA and Rep40. Regulates host PKA activity by interacting with host PRKX as a mechanism to interfere with helper virus propagation and to promote its own replication. From Adeno-associated virus 2 (isolate Srivastava/1982) (AAV-2).
   4158..6386    +  CDS            VP1: CAPSD_AAV2S - Experimental evidence at protein level: Swiss-Prot protein existence level 1. Capsid protein self-assembles to form an icosahedral capsid with a T=1 symmetry, about 22 nm in diameter, and consisting of 60 copies of three size variants of the capsid protein VP1, VP2 and VP3 which differ in their N-terminus. The capsid encapsulates the genomic ssDNA. Binds to host cell heparan sulfate and uses host ITGA5-ITGB1 as coreceptor on the cell surface to provide virion attachment to target cell. This attachment induces virion internalization predominantly through clathrin-dependent endocyt
   6542..6570    -  misc_feature   MCS (fragment): pBluescript multiple cloning site
   6583..6601    -  promoter       T3 promoter: promoter for bacteriophage T3 RNA polymerase
   6646..6662    -  protein_bind   lac operator: The lac repressor binds to the lac operator to inhibit transcription in E. coli. This inhibition can be relieved by adding lactose or isopropyl-β-D-thiogalactopyranoside (IPTG). lac repressor encoded by lacI
   6670..6700    -  promoter       lac promoter: promoter for the E. coli lac operon
   6715..6736    -  protein_bind   CAP binding site: CAP binding activates transcription in the presence of cAMP. E. coli catabolite activator protein
   6749..6841    -  CDS            lacI (fragment): lac repressor; lacI; The lac repressor binds to the lac operator to inhibit transcription in E. coli. This inhibition can be relieved by adding lactose or isopropyl-β-D-thiogalactopyranoside (IPTG).
   7024..7612    -  rep_origin     ori: high-copy-number ColE1/pMB1/pBR322/pUC origin of replication
   7783..8592    -  CDS            KanR: aminoglycoside phosphotransferase; aph(3')-Ia; confers resistance to kanamycin in bacteria or G418 (Geneticin®) in eukaryotes
   8593..8697    -  promoter       AmpR promoter: bla
   8750..9178    -  rep_origin     f1 ori (sequence partly withheld): f1 bacteriophage origin of replication; arrow indicates direction of (+) strand synthesis
   9183..9338    -  CDS            lacZα (fragment): LacZα fragment of β-galactosidase; lacZ fragment
   9346..9364    +  promoter       T7 promoter: promoter for bacteriophage T7 RNA polymerase
   9373..9392    -  misc_feature   MCS (fragment): pBluescript multiple cloning site
>Addgene plasmid #196687 | kiCAP-AAV-M.Fas.1 | addgene full sequence | sequence record 388008 | Addgene Partial NGS Result
TCGACACGCGTGGAGGGGTGGAGTCGTGACGTGAATTACGTCATAGGGTTAGGGAGGTCCTGTATTAGAG
GTCACGTGAGTGTTTTGCGACATTTTGCGACACCATGTGGTCACGCTGGGTATTTAAGCCCGAGTGAGCA
CGCAGGGTCTCCATTTTGAAGCGGGAGGTTTGAACGCGCAGCCGCCATGCCGGGGTTTTACGAGATTGTG
ATTAAGGTCCCCAGCGACCTTGACGAGCATCTGCCCGGCATTTCTGACAGCTTTGTGAACTGGGTGGCCG
AGAAGGAATGGGAGTTGCCGCCAGATTCTGACATGGATCTGAATCTGATTGAGCAGGCACCCCTGACCGT
GGCCGAGAAGCTGCAGCGCGACTTTCTGACGGAATGGCGCCGTGTGAGTAAGGCCCCGGAGGCTCTTTTC
TTTGTGCAATTTGAGAAGGGAGAGAGCTACTTCCACATGCACGTGCTCGTGGAAACCACCGGGGTGAAAT
CCATGGTTTTGGGACGTTTCCTGAGTCAGATTCGCGAAAAACTGATTCAGAGAATTTACCGCGGGATCGA
GCCGACTTTGCCAAACTGGTTCGCGGTCACAAAGACCAGAAATGGCGCCGGAGGCGGGAACAAGGTGGTG
GATGAGTGCTACATCCCCAATTACTTGCTCCCCAAAACCCAGCCTGAGCTCCAGTGGGCGTGGACTAATA
TGGAACAGTATTTAAGCGCCTGTTTGAATCTCACGGAGCGTAAACGGTTGGTGGCGCAGCATCTGACGCA
CGTGTCGCAGACGCAGGAGCAGAACAAAGAGAATCAGAATCCCAATTCTGATGCGCCGGTGATCAGATCA
AAAACTTCAGCCAGGTACATGGAGCTGGTCGGGTGGCTCGTGGACAAGGGGATTACCTCGGAGAAGCAGT
GGATCCAGGAGGACCAGGCCTCATACATCTCCTTCAATGCGGCCTCCAACTCGCGGTCCCAAATCAAGGC
TGCCTTGGACAATGCGGGAAAGATTATGAGCCTGACTAAAACCGCCCCCGACTACCTGGTGGGCCAGCAG
CCCGTGGAGGACATTTCCAGCAATCGGATTTATAAAATTTTGGAACTAAACGGGTACGATCCCCAATATG
CGGCTTCCGTCTTTCTGGGATGGGCCACGAAAAAGTTCGGCAAGAGGAACACCATCTGGCTGTTTGGGCC
TGCAACTACCGGGAAGACCAACATCGCGGAGGCCATAGCCCACACTGTGCCCTTCTACGGGTGCGTAAAC
TGGACCAATGAGAACTTTCCCTTCAACGACTGTGTCGACAAGATGGTGATCTGGTGGGAGGAGGGGAAGA
TGACCGCCAAGGTCGTGGAGTCGGCCAAAGCCATTCTCGGAGGAAGCAAGGTGCGCGTGGACCAGAAATG
CAAGTCCTCGGCCCAGATAGACCCGACTCCCGTGATCGTCACCTCCAACACCAACATGTGCGCCGTGATT
GACGGGAACTCAACGACCTTCGAACACCAGCAGCCGTTGCAAGACCGGATGTTCAAATTTGAACTCACCC
GCCGTCTGGATCATGACTTTGGGAAGGTCACCAAGCAGGAAGTCAAAGACTTTTTCCGGTGGGCAAAGGA
TCACGTGGTTGAGGTGGAGCATGAATTCTACGTCAAAAAGGGTGGAGCCAAGAAAAGACCCGCCCCCAGT
GACGCAGATATAAGTGAGCCCAAACGGGTGCGCGAGTCAGTTGCGCAGCCATCGACGTCAGACGCGGAAG
CTTCGATCAACTACGCGGACAGGTACCAAAACAAATGTTCTCGTCACGTGGGCATGAATCTGATGCTGTT
TCCCTGCAGACAATGCGAGAGACTGAATCAGAATTCAAATATCTGCTTCACTCACGGTGTCAAAGACTGT
TTAGAGTGCTTTCCCGTGTCAGAATCTCAACCCGTTTCTGTCGTCAAAAAGGCGTATCAGAAACTGTGCT
ACATTCATCACATCATGGGAAAGGTGCCAGACGCTTGCACTGCTTGCGACCTGGTCAATGTGGACTTGGA
TGACTGTGTTTCTGAACAATAAATGACTTAAACCAGGTATTGCTGCCGATGGTTATCTTCCAGATTGGCT
CGAGGACAACCTTAGTGAACTAGTGCCACCATGAGTCGGCTGGATAAATCTAAAGTCATAAACGGCGCTC
TGGAATTACTCAATGAAGTCGGTATCGAAGGCCTGACGACAAGGAAACTCGCTCAAAAGCTGGGAGTTGA
GCAGCCTACCCTGTACTGGCACGTGAAGAACAAGCGGGCCCTGCTCGATGCCCTGGCCATCGAGATGCTG
GACAGGCATCATACCCACTTCTGCCCCCTGGAAGGCGAGTCATGGCAAGACTTTCTGCGGAACAACGCCA
AGTCATTCCGCTGTGCTCTCCTCTCACATCGCGACGGGGCTAAAGTGCATCTCGGCACCCGCCCAACAGA
GAAACAGTACGAAACCCTGGAAAATCAGCTCGCGTTCCTGTGTCAGCAAGGCTTCTCCCTGGAGAACGCA
CTGTACGCTCTGTCCGCCGTGGGCCACTTTACACTGGGCTGCGTATTGGAGGAACAGGAGCATCAAGTAG
CAAAAGAGGAAAGAGAGACACCTACCACCGATTCTATGCCCCCACTTCTGAGACAAGCAATTGAGCTGTT
CGACCGGCAGGGAGCCGAACCTGCCTTCCTTTTCGGCCTGGAACTAATCATATGTGGCCTGGAGAAACAG
CTAAAGTGCGAAAGCGGCGGGCCGGCCGACGCCCTTGACGATTTTGACTTAGACATGCTCCCAGCCGATG
CCCTTGACGACTTTGACCTTGATATGCTGCCTGCTGACGCTCTTGACGATTTTGACCTTGACATGCTCCC
CGGGTAAATGCATGAATTCGATCTAGAGGGCCCTATTCTATAGTGTCACCTAAATGCTAGAGCTCGCTGA
TCAGCCTCGACTGTGCCTTCTAGTTGCCAGCCATCTGTTGTTTGCCCCTCCCCCGTGCCTTCCTTGACCC
TGGAAGGTGCCACTCCCACTGTCCTTTCCTAATAAAATGAGGAAATTGCATCGCATTGTCTGAGTAGGTG
TCATTCTATTCTGGGGGGTGGGGTGGGGCAGGACAGCAAGGGGGAGGATTGGGAAGACAATAGCAGGCAT
GCTGGGGATGCGGTGGGCTCTATGGCTTCTGAGGCGGAAAGAACCAGCTGGGGCTCGAATCAAGCTATCA
AGTGCCACCTGACGTCTCCCTATCAGTGATAGAGAAGTCGACACGTCTCGAGCTCCCTATCAGTGATAGA
GAAGGTACGTCTAGAACGTCTCCCTATCAGTGATAGAGAAGTCGACACGTCTCGAGCTCCCTATCAGTGA
TAGAGAAGGTACGTCTAGAACGTCTCCCTATCAGTGATAGAGAAGTCGACACGTCTCGAGCTCCCTATCA
GTGATAGAGAAGGTACGTCTAGAACGTCTCCCTATCAGTGATAGAGAAGTCGACACGTCTCGAGCTCCCT
ATCAGTGATAGAGAAGGTACCCCCTATATAAGCAGAGAGATCTGTTCAAATTTGAACTGACTAAGCGGCT
CCCGCCAGATTTTGGCAAGATTACTAAGCAGGAAGTCAAGGACTTTTTTGCTTGGGCAAAGGTCAATCAG
GTGCCGGTGACTCACGAGTTTAAAGTTCCCAGGGAATTGGCGGGAACTAAAGGGGCGGAGAAATCTCTAA
AACGCCCACTGGGTGACGTCACCAATACTAGCTATAAAAGTCTGGAGAAGCGGGCCAGGCTCTCATTTGT
TCCCGAGACGCCTCGCAGTTCAGACGTGACTGTTGATCCCGCTCCTCTGCGACCGCTAGCTTCGATCAAC
TACGCGGACAGGTACCAAAACAAATGTTCTCGTCACGTGGGCATGAATCTGATGCTGTTTCCCTGCAGAC
AATGCGAGAGACTGAATCAGAATTCAAATATCTGCTTCACTCACGGTGTCAAAGACTGTTTAGAGTGCTT
TCCCGTGTCAGAATCTCAACCCGTTTCTGTCGTCAAAAAGGCGTATCAGAAACTGTGCTACATTCATCAC
ATCATGGGAAAGGTGCCAGACGCTTGCACTGCTTGCGACCTGGTCAATGTGGACTTGGATGACTGTGTTT
CTGAACAATAAATGACTTAAACCAGGTATGGCTGCCGATGGTTATCTTCCAGATTGGCTCGAGGACAACC
TTAGTGAAGGAATTCGCGAGTGGTGGGCTTTGAAACCTGGAGCCCCTCAACCCAAGGCAAATCAACAACA
TCAAGACAACGCTCGAGGTCTTGTGCTTCCGGGTTACAAATACCTTGGACCCGGCAACGGACTCGACAAG
GGGGAGCCGGTCAACGCAGCAGACGCGGCGGCCCTCGAGCACGACAAGGCCTACGACCAGCAGCTCAAGG
CCGGAGACAACCCGTACCTCAAGTACAACCACGCCGACGCCGAGTTCCAGGAGCGGCTCAAAGAAGATAC
GTCTTTTGGGGGCAACCTCGGGCGAGCAGTCTTCCAGGCCAAAAAGAGGCTTCTTGAACCTCTTGGTCTG
GTTGAGGAAGCGGCTAAGACGGCTCCTGGAAAGAAGAGGCCTGTAGAGCAGTCTCCTCAGGAACCGGACT
CCTCCGCGGGTATTGGCAAATCGGGTGCACAGCCCGCTAAAAAGAGACTCAATTTCGGTCAGACTGGCGA
CACAGAGTCAGTCCCAGACCCTCAACCAATCGGAGAACCTCCCGCAGCCCCCTCAGGTGTGGGATCTCTT
ACAATGGCTTCAGGTGGTGGCGCACCAGTGGCAGACAATAACGAAGGTGCCGATGGAGTGGGTAGTTCCT
CGGGAAATTGGCATTGCGATTCCCAATGGCTGGGGGACAGAGTCATCACCACCAGCACCCGAACCTGGGC
CCTGCCCACCTACAACAATCACCTCTACAAGCAAATCTCCAACAGCACATCTGGAGGATCTTCAAATGAC
AACGCCTACTTCGGCTACAGCACCCCCTGGGGGTATTTTGACTTCAACAGATTCCACTGCCACTTCTCAC
CACGTGACTGGCAGCGACTCATCAACAACAACTGGGGATTCCGGCCTAAGCGACTCAACTTCAAGCTCTT
CAACATTCAGGTCAAAGAGGTTACGGACAACAATGGAGTCAAGACCATCGCCAATAACCTTACCAGCACG
GTCCAGGTCTTCACGGACTCAGACTATCAGCTCCCGTACGTGCTCGGGTCGGCTCACGAGGGCTGCCTCC
CGCCGTTCCCAGCGGACGTTTTCATGATTCCTCAGTACGGGTATCTGACGCTTAATGATGGAAGCCAGGC
CGTGGGTCGTTCGTCCTTTTACTGCCTGGAATATTTCCCGTCGCAAATGCTAAGAACGGGTAACAACTTC
CAGTTCAGCTACGAGTTTGAGAACGTACCTTTCCATAGCAGCTACGCTCACAGCCAAAGCCTGGACCGAC
TAATGAATCCACTCATCGACCAATACTTGTACTATCTCTCAAAGACTATTAACGGTTCTGGACAGAATCA
ACAAACGCTAAAATTCAGTGTGGCCGGACCCAGCAACATGGCTGTCCAGGGAAGAAACTACATACCTGGA
CCCAGCTACCGACAACAACGTGTCTCAACCACTGTGACTCAAAACAACAACAGCGAATTTGCTTGGCCTG
GAGCTTCTTCTTGGGCTCTCAATGGACGTAATAGCTTGATGAATCCTGGACCTGCTATGGCCAGCCACAA
AGAAGGAGAGGACCGTTTCTTTCCTTTGTCTGGATCTTTAATTTTTGGCAAACAAGGAACTGGAAGAGAC
AACGTGGATGCGGACAAAGTCATGATAACCAACGAAGAAGAAATTAAAACTACTAACCCGGTAGCAACGG
AGTCCTATGGACAAGTGGCCACAAACCACCAGAGTGCCCAAACTGATGCGCTTACGACTAAGGCACAGGC
GCAGACCGGCTGGGTTCAAAACCAAGGAATACTTCCGGGTATGGTTTGGCAGGACAGAGATGTGTACCTG
CAAGGACCCATTTGGGCCAAAATTCCTCACACGGACGGCAACTTTCACCCTTCTCCGCTGATGGGAGGGT
TTGGAATGAAGCACCCGCCTCCTCAGATCCTCATCAAAAACACACCTGTACCTGCGGATCCTCCAACGGC
CTTCAACAAGGACAAGCTGAACTCTTTCATCACCCAGTATTCTACTGGCCAAGTCAGCGTGGAGATCGAG
TGGGAGCTGCAGAAGGAAAACAGCAAGCGCTGGAACCCGGAGATCCAGTACACTTCCAACTATTACAAGT
CTAATAATGTTGAATTTGCTGTTAATACTGAAGGTGTATATAGTGAACCCCGCCCCATTGGCACCAGATA
CCTGACTCGTAATCTGTAATTGCTTGTTAATCAATAAACCGTTTAATTCGTTTCAGTTGAACTTTGGTCT
CTGCGTATTTCTTTCTTATCTAGTTTCCATGGCTACGTAGATAAGTAGCATGGCGGGTTAATCATTAACT
ACAGATATCCATCACACTGGCGGCCGCTCGACTAGAGCGGCCGCCACCGCGGTGGAGCTCCAGCTTTTGT
TCCCTTTAGTGAGGGTTAATTGCGCGCTTGGCGTAATCATGGTCATAGCTGTTTCCTGTGTGAAATTGTT
ATCCGCTCACAATTCCACACAACATACGAGCCGGAAGCATAAAGTGTAAAGCCTGGGGTGCCTAATGAGT
GAGCTAACTCACATTAATTGCGTTGCGCTCACTGCCCGCTTTCCAGTCGGGAAACCTGTCGTGCCAGCTG
CATTAATGAATCGGCCAACGCGCGGGGAGAGGCGGTTTGCGTATTGGGCGCTCTTCCGCTTCCTCGCTCA
CTGACTCGCTGCGCTCGGTCGTTCGGCTGCGGCGAGCGGTATCAGCTCACTCAAAGGCGGTAATACGGTT
ATCCACAGAATCAGGGGATAACGCAGGAAAGAACATGTGAGCAAAAGGCCAGCAAAAGGCCAGGAACCGT
AAAAAGGCCGCGTTGCTGGCGTTTTTCCATAGGCTCCGCCCCCCTGACGAGCATCACAAAAATCGACGCT
CAAGTCAGAGGTGGCGAAACCCGACAGGACTATAAAGATACCAGGCGTTTCCCCCTGGAAGCTCCCTCGT
GCGCTCTCCTGTTCCGACCCTGCCGCTTACCGGATACCTGTCCGCCTTTCTCCCTTCGGGAAGCGTGGCG
CTTTCTCATAGCTCACGCTGTAGGTATCTCAGTTCGGTGTAGGTCGTTCGCTCCAAGCTGGGCTGTGTGC
ACGAACCCCCCGTTCAGCCCGACCGCTGCGCCTTATCCGGTAACTATCGTCTTGAGTCCAACCCGGTAAG
ACACGACTTATCGCCACTGGCAGCAGCCACTGGTAACAGGATTAGCAGAGCGAGGTATGTAGGCGGTGCT
ACAGAGTTCTTGAAGTGGTGGCCTAACTACGGCTACACTAGAAGAACAGTATTTGGTATCTGCGCTCTGC
TGAAGCCAGTTACCTTCGGAAAAAGAGTTGGTAGCTCTTGATCCGGCAAACAAACCACCGCTGGTAGCGG
TGGTTTTTTTGTTTGCAAGCAGCAGATTACGCGCAGAAAAAAAGGATCTCAAGAAGATCCTTTGATCTTT
TCTACGGGGTCTGACGCTCAGTGGAACGAAAACTCACGTTAAGGGATTTTGGTCATGAGATTATCAAAAA
GGATCTTCACCTAGATCCTTTTAAATTAAAAATGAAGTTTTAAATCAATCTAAAGTATATATGAGTAAAC
TTGGTCTGACAGTTAGAAAAACTCATCGAGCATCAAATGAAACTGCAATTTATTCATATCAGGATTATCA
ATACCATATTTTTGAAAAAGCCGTTTCTGTAATGAAGGAGAAAACTCACCGAGGCAGTTCCATAGGATGG
CAAGATCCTGGTATCGGTCTGCGATTCCGACTCGTCCAACATCAATACAACCTATTAATTTCCCCTCGTC
AAAAATAAGGTTATCAAGTGAGAAATCACCATGAGTGACGACTGAATCCGGTGAGAATGGCAAAAGTTTA
TGCATTTCTTTCCAGACTTGTTCAACAGGCCAGCCATTACGCTCGTCATCAAAATCACTCGCATCAACCA
AACCGTTATTCATTCGTGATTGCGCCTGAGCGAGACGAAATACGCGATCGCTGTTAAAAGGACAATTACA
AACAGGAATCGAATGCAACCGGCGCAGGAACACTGCCAGCGCATCAACAATATTTTCACCTGAATCAGGA
TATTCTTCTAATACCTGGAATGCTGTTTTTCCGGGGATCGCAGTGGTGAGTAACCATGCATCATCAGGAG
TACGGATAAAATGCTTGATGGTCGGAAGAGGCATAAATTCCGTCAGCCAGTTTAGTCTGACCATCTCATC
TGTAACATCATTGGCAACGCTACCTTTGCCATGTTTCAGAAACAACTCTGGCGCATCGGGCTTCCCATAC
AAGCGATAGATTGTCGCACCTGATTGCCCGACATTATCGCGAGCCCATTTATACCCATATAAATCAGCAT
CCATGTTGGAATTTAATCGCGGCCTCGACGTTTCCCGTTGAATATGGCTCATACTCTTCCTTTTTCAATA
TTATTGAAGCATTTATCAGGGTTATTGTCTCATGAGCGGATACATATTTGAATGTATTTAGAAAAATAAA
CAAATAGGGGTTCCGCGCACATTTCCCCGAAAAGTGCCACCTAAATTGTAAGCGTTAATATTTTGTTAAA
ATTCGCGTTAAATTTTTGTTAAATCAGCTCATTTTTTAACCAATAGGCCGAAATCGGCAAAATCCCTTAT
AAATCAAAAGAATAGACCGAGATAGGGT
[37 nt withheld, positions 8849-8885]
AAAGAACGTGGACTCCAACGTCAAAGG
[49 nt withheld, positions 8913-8961]
T
[91 nt withheld, positions 8963-9053]
G
[124 nt withheld, positions 9055-9178]
CCCATTCGCCATTCAGGCTGCGCAACTGTTGGGAAGGGCGATCGGTGCGGGCCTCTTCGCTATTACGCCA
GCTGGCGAAAGGGGGATGTGCTGCAAGGCGATTAAGTTGGGTAACGCCAGGGTTTTCCCAGTCACGACGT
TGTAAAACGACGGCCAGTGAGCGCGCGTAATACGACTCACTATAGGGCGAATTGGGTACCGGGCCCCCCC
TCGATCGAGG
